>Addgene plasmid #101670 | pAB171 | addgene full sequence | sequence record 372234 | Addgene NGS Result
GACGTCTAGCATTTTTATCCATAAGATTAGCGGATCCTACCTGACGCTTTTTATCGCAACTCTCTACTGT
TTCTCCATACCCGTTTTTTTGGAAGGAGGTAAAGATCTATGAACACGATTAACATCGCTAAGAACGACTT
CTCTGACATCGAACTGGCTGCTATCCCGTTCAACACTCTGGCTGACCATTACGGTGAGCGTTTAGCTCGC
GAACAGTTGGCCCTTGAGCATGAGTCTTACGAGATGGGTGAAGCACGCTTCCGCAAGATGTTTGAGCGTC
AACTTAAAGCTGGTGAGGTTGCGGATAACGCTGCCGGCGGTTCTGGAGGTCACACTCTTTACGCCCCTGG
AGGATACGACATTATGGGATATTTGGATCAGATTGGGAACCGCCCAAACCCTCAGGTCGAACTGGGGCCT
GTGGACACGTCATGTGCCCTGATCCTGTGCGATCTGAAGCAAAAGGACACTCCGATCGTCTACGCCTCGG
AAGCCTTCTTGTATATGACCGGATACAGCAATGCAGAGGTGCTCGGCAGGAACTGCAGATTCCTGCAGTC
CCCCGACGGGATGGTGAAACCAAAGTCGACTCGCAAATATGTGGACTCGAACACGATCAACACCATCCGG
AAGGCCATCGACCGGAACGCCGAGGTCCAGGTGGAGGTGGTCAACTTTAAGAAGAACGGCCAGCGGTTCG
TGAACTTTCTGACCATCATTCCGGTCCGGGATGAAACCGGAGAGTACAGATACTCCATGGGATTCCAGTG
CGAAACCGAATAACCTAGGAGGCATCAAATAAAACGAAAGGCTCAGTCGAAAGACTGGGCCTTTCGTTTT
ATCTGTTGTTTGTCGGTGAACGCTCTCCTGAGTAGGACAAATCCGCCGCCCTAGACCTAGCTGCAGCTAG
GGTACGGGTTTTGCTGCCCGCAAACGGGCTGTTCTGGTGTTGCTAGTTTGTTATCAGAATCGCAGATCCG
GCTTCAGCCGGTTTGCCGGCTGAAAGCGCTATTTCTTCCAGAATTGCCATGATTTTTTCCCCACGGGAGG
CGTCACTGGCTCCCGTGTTGTCGGCAGCTTTGATTCGATAAGCAGCATCGCCTGTTTCAGGCTGTCTATG
TGTGACTGTTGAGCTGTAACAAGTTGTCTCAGGTGTTCAATTTCATGTTCTAGTTGCTTTGTTTTACTGG
TTTCACCTGTTCTATTAGGTGTTACATGCTGTTCATCTGTTACATTGTCGATCTGTTCATGGTGAACAGC
TTTGAATGCACCAAAAACTCGTAAAAGCTCTGATGTATCTATCTTTTTTACACCGTTTTCATCTGTGCAT
GCGCCGATCAACGTCTCATTTTCGCCAGATATCGGCGCGCCGCTTCGTAGCATTTTTATCCATAAGATTA
GCGGATCCTACCTGACGCTTTTTATCGCAACTCTCTACTGTTTCTCCATACCCGTTTTTTTGGAAGGAGG
TAAAATGCATACTCTTTACGCCCCTGGAGGATACGACATTATGGGATATTTGCGGCAGATTAGGAACCGC
CCAAACCCTCAGGTCGAACTGGGGCCTGTGGACACGTCATGTGCCCTGATCCTGTGCGATCTGAAGCAAA
AGGACACTCCGATCGTCTACGCCTCGGAAGCCTTCTTGTATATGACCGGATACAGCAATGCAGAGGTGCT
CGGCAGGAACTGCAGATTCCTGCAGTCCCCCGACGGGATGGTGAAACCAAAGTCGACTCGCAAATATGTG
GACTCGAACACGATCAACACCATGCGGAAGGCCATCGACCGGAACGCCGAGGTCCAGGTGGAGGTGGTCA
ACTTTAAGAAGAACGGCCAGCGGTTCGTGAACTTTCTGACCATGATTCCGGTCCGGGATGAAACCGGAGA
GTACAGATACTCCATGGGATTCCAGTGCGAAACCGAAGGCGGTTCTGGAGGTGCCAAGCCTCTCATCACT
ACCCTACTCCCTAAGATGATTGCACGCATCAACGACTGGTTTGAGGAAGTGAAAGCTAAGCGCGGCAAGC
GCCCGACAGCCTTCCAGTTCCTGCAAGAAATCAAGCCGGAAGCCGTAGCGTACATCACCATTAAGACCAC
TCTGGCTTGCCTAACCAGTGCTGACAATACAACCGTTCAGGCTGTAGCAAGCGCAATCGGTCGGGCCATT
GAGGACGAGGCTCGCTTCGGTCGTATCCGTGACCTTGAAGCTAAGCACTTCAAGAAAAACGTTGAGGAAC
AACTCAACAAGCGCGTAGGGCACGTCTACAAGAAAGCATTTATGCAAGTTGTCGAGGCTGACATGCTCTC
TAAGGGTCTACTCGGTGGCGAGGCGTGGTCTTCGTGGCATAAGGAAGACTCTATTCATGTAGGAGTACGC
TGCATCGAGATGCTCATTGAGTCAACCGGAATGGTTAGCTTACACCGCCAAAATGCTGGCGTAGTAGGTC
AAGACTCTGAGACTATCGAACTCGCACCTGAATACGCTGAGGCTATCGCAACCCGTGCAGGTGCGCTGGC
TGGCATCTCTCCGATGTTCCAACCTTGCGTAGTTCCTCCTAAGCCGTGGACTGGCATTACTGGTGGTGGC
TATTGGGCTAACGGTCGTCGTCCTCTGGCGCTGGTGCGTACTCACAGTAAGAAAGCACTGATGCGCTACG
AAGACGTTTACATGCCTGAGGTGTACAAAGCGATTAACATTGCGCAAAACACCGCATGGAAAATCAACAA
GAAAGTCCTAGCGGTCGCCAACGTAATCACCAAGTGGAAGCATTGTCCGGTCGAGGACATCCCTGCGATT
GAGCGTGAAGAACTCCCGATGAAACCGGAAGACATCGACATGAATCCTGAGGCTCTCACCGCGTGGAAAC
GTGCTGCCGCTGCTGTGTACCGCAAGGACAAGGCTCGCAAGTCTCGCCGTATCAGCCTTGAGTTCATGCT
TGAGCAAGCCAATAAGTTTGCTAACCATAAGGCCATCTGGTTCCCTTACAACATGGACTGGCGCGGTCGT
GTTTACGCTGTGTCAATGTTCAACCCGCAAGGTAACGATATGACCAAAGGACTGCTTACGCTGGCGAAAG
GTAAACCAATCGGTAAGGAAGGTTACTACTGGCTGAAAATCCACGGTGCAAACTGTGCGGGTGTCGATAA
GGTTCCGTTCCCTGAGCGCATCAAGTTCATTGAGGAAAACCACGAGAACATCATGGCTTGCGCTAAGTCT
CCACTGGAGAACACTTGGTGGGCTGAGCAAGATTCTCCGTTCTGCTTCCTTGCGTTCTGCTTTGAGTACG
CTGGGGTACAGCACCACGGCCTGAGCTATAACTGCTCCCTTCCGCTGGCGTTTGACGGGTCTTGCTCTGG
CATCCAGCACTTCTCCGCGATGCTCCGAGATGAGGTAGGTGGTCGCGCGGTTAACTTGCTTCCTAGTGAA
ACCGTTCAGGACATCTACGGGATTGTTGCTAAGAAAGTCAACGAGATTCTACAAGCAGACGCAATCAATG
GGACCGATAACGAAGTAGTTACCGTGACCGATGAGAACACTGGTGAAATCTCTGAGAAAGTCAAGCTGGG
CACTAAGGCACTGGCTGGTCAATGGCTGGCTTACGGTGTTACTCGCAGTGTGACTAAGAGTTCAGTCATG
ACGCTGGCTTACGGGTCCAAAGAGTTCGGCTTCCGTCAACAAGTGCTGGAAGATACCATTCAGCCAGCTA
TTGATTCCGGCAAGGGTCTGATGTTCACTCAGCCGAATCAGGCTGCTGGATACATGGCTAAGCTGATTTG
GGAATCTGTGAGCGTGACGGTGGTAGCTGCGGTTGAAGCAATGAACTGGCTTAAGTCTGCTGCTAAGCTG
CTGGCTGCTGAGGTCAAAGATAAGAAGACTGGAGAGATTCTTCGCAAGCGTTGCGCTGTGCATTGGGTAA
CTCCTGATGGTTTCCCTGTGTGGCAGGAATACAAGAAGCCTATTCAGACGCGCTTGAACCTGATGTTCCT
CGGTCAGTTCCGCTTACAGCCTACCATTAACACCAACAAAGATAGCGAGATTGATGCACACAAACAGGAG
TCTGGTATCGCTCCTAACTTTGTACACAGCCAAGACGGTAGCCACCTTCGTAAGACTGTAGTGTGGGCAC
ACGAGAAGTACGGAATCGAATCTTTTGCACTGATTCACGACTCCTTCGGTACCATTCCGGCTGACGCTGC
GAACCTGTTCAAAGCAGTGCGCGAAACTATGGTTGACACATATGAGTCTTGTGATGTACTGGCTGATTTC
TACGACCAGTTCGCTGACCAGTTGCACGAGTCTCAATTGGACAAAATGCCAGCACTTCCGGCTAAAGGTA
ACTTGAACCTCCGTGACATCTTAGAGTCGGACTTCGCGTTCGCGTAATCTAGAGGCATCAAATAAAACGA
AAGGCTCAGTCGAAAGACTGGGCCTTTCGTTTTATCTGTTGTTTGTCGGTGAACGCTCTCCTGAGTAGGA
CAAATCCGCCGCCCTAGACCTAGCTGCAGCTAGGGTACGGGTTTTGCTGCCCGCAAACGGGCTGTTCTGG
TGTTGCTAGGATCCATATGGACAGTTTTCCCTTTGATATGTAACGGTGAACAGTTGTTCTACTTTTGTTT
GTTAGTCTTGATGCTTCACTGATAGATACAAGAGCCATAAGAACCTCAGATCCTTCCGTATTTAGCCAGT
ATGTTCTCTAGTGTGGTTCGTTGTTTTTGCGTGAGCCATGAGAACGAACCATTGAGATCATACTTACTTT
GCATGTCACTCAAAAATTTTGCCTCAAAACTGGTGAGCTGAATTTTTGCAGTTAAAGCATCGTGTAGTGT
TTTTCTTAGTCCGTTATGTAGGTAGGAATCTGATGTAATGGTTGTTGGTATTTTGTCACCATTCATTTTT
ATCTGGTTGTTCTCAAGTTCGGTTACGAGATCCATTTGTCTATCTAGTTCAACTTGGAAAATCAACGTAT
CAGTCGGGCGGCCTCGCTTATCAACCACCAATTTCATATTGCTGTAAGTGTTTAAATCTTTACTTATTGG
TTTCAAAACCCATTGGTTAAGCCTTTTAAACTCATGGTAGTTATTTTCAAGCATTAACATGAACTTAAAT
TCATCAAGGCTAATCTCTATATTTGCCTTGTGAGTTTTCTTTTGTGTTAGTTCTTTTAATAACCACTCAT
AAATCCTCATAGAGTATTTGTTTTCAAAAGACTTAACATGTTCCAGATTATATTTTATGAATTTTTTTAA
CTGGAAAAGATAAGGCAATATCTCTTCACTAAAAACTAATTCTAATTTTTCGCTTGAGAACTTGGCATAG
TTTGTCCACTGGAAAATCTCAAAGCCTTTAACCAAAGGATTCCTGATTTCCACAGTTCTCGTCATCAGCT
CTCTGGTTGCTTTAGCTAATACACCATAAGCATTTTCCCTACTGATGTTCATCATCTGAGCGTATTGGTT
ATAAGTGAACGATACCGTCCGTTCTTTCCTTGTAGGGTTTTCAATCGTGGGGTTGAGTAGTGCCACACAG
CATAAAATTAGCTTGGTTTCATGCTCCGTTAAGTCATAGCGACTAATCGCTAGTTCATTTGCTTTGAAAA
CAACTAATTCAGACATACATCTCAATTGGTCTAGGTGATTTTAATCACTATACCAATTGAGATGGGCTAG
TCAATGATAATTACTAGTCCTTTTCCTTTGAGTTGTGGGTATCTGTAAATTCTGCTAGACCTTTGCTGGA
AAACTTGTAAATTCTGCTAGACCCTCTGTAAATTCCGCTAGACCTTTGTGTGTTTTTTTTGTTTATATTC
AAGTGGTTATAATTTATAGAATAAAGAAAGAATAAAAAAAGATAAAAAGAATAGATCCCAGCCCTGTGTA
TAACTCACTACTTTAGTCAGTTCCGCAGTATTACAAAAGGATGTCGCAAACGCTGTTTGCTCCTCTACAA
AACAGACCTTAAAACCCTAAAGGCTTAAGTAGCACCCTCGCAAGCTCGGGCAAATCGCTGAATATTCCTT
TTGTCTCCGACCATCAGGCACCTGAGTCGCTGTCTTTTTCGTGACATTCAGTTCGCTGCGCTCACGGCTC
TGGCAGTGAATGGGGGTAAATGGCACTACAGGCGCCTTTTATGGATTCATGCAAGGAAACTACCCATAAT
ACAAGAAAAGCCCGTCACGGGCTTCTCAGGGCGTTTTATGGCGGGTCTGCTATGTGGTGCTATCTGACTT
TTTGCTGTTCAGCAGTTCCTGCCCTCTGATTTTCCAGTCTGACCACTTCGGATTATCCCGTGACAGGTCA
TTCAGACTGGCTAATGCACCCAGTAAGGCAGCGGTATCATCAACAGGCTTACCCGTCTTACTGTCCCTAG
TGCTTGGATTCTCACCAATAAAAAACGCCCGGCGGCAACCGAGCGTTCTGAACAAATCCAGATGGAGTTC
TGAGGTCATTACTGGATCTATCAACAGGAGTCCAAGCGAGCTCGATATCAAATTACGCCCCGCCCTGCCA
CTCATCGCAGTACTGTTGTAATTCATTAAGCATTCTGCCGACATGGAAGCCATCACAAACGGCATGATGA
ACCTGAATCGCCAGCGGCATCAGCACCTTGTCGCCTTGCGTATAATATTTGCCCATGGTGAAAACGGGGG
CGAAGAAGTTGTCCATATTGGCCACGTTTAAATCAAAACTGGTGAAACTCACCCAGGGATTGGCTGAGAC
GAAAAACATATTCTCAATAAACCCTTTAGGGAAATAGGCCAGGTTTTCACCGTAACACGCCACATCTTGC
GAATATATGTGTAGAAACTGCCGGAAATCGTCGTGGTATTCACTCCAGAGCGATGAAAACGTTTCAGTTT
GCTCATGGAAAACGGTGTAACAAGGGTGAACACTATCCCATATCACCAGCTCACCGTCTTTCATTGCCAT
ACGAAATTCCGGATGAGCATTCATCAGGCGGGCAAGAATGTGAATAAAGGCCGGATAAAACTTGTGCTTA
TTTTTCTTTACGGTCTTTAAAAAGGCCGTAATATCCAGCTGAACGGTCTGGTTATAGGTACATTGAGCAA
CTGACTGAAATGCCTCAAAATGTTCTTTACGATGCCATTGGGATATATCAACGGTGGTATATCCAGTGAT
TTTTTTCTCCATTTTAGCTTCCTTAGCTCCTGAAAATCTCGATAACTCAAAAAATACGCCCGGTAGTGAT
CTTATTTCATTATGGTGAAAGTTGGAACCTCTTACGTGCCGATCAACGTCTCATTTTCGCCAGATATC
Features (pLannotate 1.2.2; 13 found; start..end, strand, type, name):
      7..78      +  promoter       araBAD promoter (fragment): araBAD; promoter of the L-arabinose operon of E. coli; the araC regulatory gene is transcribed in the opposite direction (Guzman et al., 1995)
    109..315     +  CDS            RPOL_BPT7 (fragment): Experimental evidence at protein level: Swiss-Prot protein existence level 1. Highly processive DNA-dependent RNA polymerase that catalyzes the transcription of class II and class III viral genes. Recognizes a specific promoter sequence and enters first into an 'abortive phase' where very short transcripts are synthesized and released before proceeding to the processive transcription of long RNA chains. Unwinds the double-stranded DNA to expose the coding strand for templating. Participates in the initiation of viral DNA replication presumably by making primers accessible to the DNA polymerase
    331..780     +  CDS            nMagHigh1: "negative Magnet" variant of an N-terminally truncated Vivid (VVD) blue light photoreceptor from Neurospora crassa (Kawano et al., 2015) rapidly heterodimerizes with pMag or pMagFast2 upon blue light irradiation
    796..882     +  terminator     rrnB T1 terminator: Escherichia coli rrnB; transcription terminator T1 from the E. coli rrnB gene
   1378..1449    +  promoter       araBAD promoter (fragment): araBAD; promoter of the L-arabinose operon of E. coli; the araC regulatory gene is transcribed in the opposite direction (Guzman et al., 1995)
   1481..1927    +  CDS            pMag: "positive Magnet" variant of an N-terminally truncated Vivid (VVD) blue light photoreceptor from Neurospora crassa (Kawano et al., 2015) rapidly heterodimerizes with nMagHigh1 upon blue light irradiation to form a complex with slow switch-off kinetics
   1880..4384    +  CDS            RPOL_BPT7 (fragment): Experimental evidence at protein level: Swiss-Prot protein existence level 1. Highly processive DNA-dependent RNA polymerase that catalyzes the transcription of class II and class III viral genes. Recognizes a specific promoter sequence and enters first into an 'abortive phase' where very short transcripts are synthesized and released before proceeding to the processive transcription of long RNA chains. Unwinds the double-stranded DNA to expose the coding strand for templating. Participates in the initiation of viral DNA replication presumably by making primers accessible to the DNA polymerase
   4399..4485    +  terminator     rrnB T1 terminator: Escherichia coli rrnB; transcription terminator T1 from the E. coli rrnB gene
   4666..5616    -  CDS            Rep101: RepA protein needed for replication with the pSC101 origin; rep101
   5664..5886    -  rep_origin     pSC101 ori: low-copy replication origin that requires the Rep101 protein
   6378..6472    -  terminator     lambda t0 terminator: transcription terminator from phage lambda
   6496..7152    -  CDS            cat: CAT_ECOLX - Experimental evidence at protein level: Swiss-Prot protein existence level 1. This enzyme is an effector of chloramphenicol resistance in bacteria. From Escherichia coli. This protein is used as a marker in many commonly used cloning vectors, such as pACYC184.
   7153..7255    -  promoter       cat promoter: promoter of the E. coli cat gene encoding chloramphenicol acetyltransferase
