[The description below was written by a language model from this plasmid's Addgene catalogue record and pLannotate feature annotations shown in this document.]
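Description:
pAB171 is a low-copy bacterial expression plasmid built on a pSC101 backbone for synthetic-biology work in E. coli. It replicates from the pSC101 origin, which depends on the plasmid-encoded Rep101 (RepA) protein. Selection is by chloramphenicol, through a cat gene driven by its own promoter and followed by the lambda t0 terminator.

The payload is Opto-T7RNAP*(69), a blue-light-inducible split T7 RNA polymerase encoded as two separate transcription units on the same strand. In the first unit, an araBAD promoter fragment drives a short N-terminal portion of T7 RNA polymerase, whose annotated length fits a split near residue 69 as the name suggests. This portion is fused at its C-terminal end to nMagHigh1 and is closed by an rrnB T1 terminator. In the second unit, another araBAD promoter fragment drives pMag fused to the large remaining C-terminal portion of the polymerase, again ending in rrnB T1. The two Magnet domains are engineered variants of the Neurospora crassa Vivid photoreceptor that heterodimerize under blue light. Illumination should therefore bring the two polymerase halves together and restore transcription from T7 promoters, with activity falling again in the dark.

The "equal expr." label probably refers to the two halves being expressed at matched levels, which fits the use of the same promoter type for both. The record does not explain this label, nor what the asterisk in the name denotes. No araC gene is annotated in the feature table, so arabinose regulation may depend on the host. No T7-driven reporter is present either, so the target gene must be supplied separately. The plasmid is intended for light-controlled spatiotemporal regulation of gene expression in bacteria.
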