Addgene plasmid #101670: pAB171
Purpose: Opto-T7RNAP*(69), equal expr.
Depositing lab: Mustafa Khammash. Depositing organization: ETH Zurich (Swiss Federal Institute of Technology). Publication: Dynamic Blue Light-Inducible T7 RNA Polymerases (Opto-T7RNAPs) for Precise Spatiotemporal Gene Expression Control. Baumschlager A, Aoki SK, Khammash M. ACS Synth Biol. 2017 Nov 17;6(11):2157-2167. doi: 10.1021/acssynbio.7b00169. Epub 2017 Oct 18. PubMed 29045151.
Backbone
  Vector backbone: pSC101
  Vector type: Bacterial Expression, Synthetic Biology
Growth in bacteria
  Bacterial resistance: Chloramphenicol, 25 μg/mL
  Growth temperature: 37°C
  Growth strain: DH5alpha
  Copy number: Low Copy
Gene/Insert
  Gene/Insert name: Opto-T7RNAP*(69), equal expr.
Terms and licenses: Academic/Nonprofit Terms; Industry Terms: Not Available to Industry
How to cite: pAB171 was a gift from Mustafa Khammash (Addgene plasmid # 101670 ; http://n2t.net/addgene:101670 ; RRID:Addgene_101670)
